>Addgene plasmid #215950 | AA310 | addgene full sequence | sequence record 431492 | Addgene NGS Result
TCGCGCGTTTCGGTGATGACGGTGAAAACCTCTGACACATGCAGCTCCCGGAGACGGTCACAGCTTGTCT
GTAAGCGGATGCCGGGAGCAGACAAGCCCGTCAGGGCGCGTCAGCGGGTGTTGGCGGGTGTCGGGGCTGG
CTTAACTATGCGGCATCAGAGCAGATTGTACTGAGAGTGCACCATATGCGGTGTGAAATACCGCACAGAT
GCGTAAGGAGAAAATACCGCATCAGGCGCCATTCGCCATTCAGGCTGCGCAACTGTTGGGAAGGGCGATC
GGTGCGGGCCTCTTCGCTATTACGCCAGCTGGCGAAAGGGGGATGTGCTGCAAGGCGATTAAGTTGGGTA
ACGCCAGGGTTTTCCCAGTCACGACGTTGTAAAACGACGGCCAGAGAATTCGAGCTCGGTACCTCGCGAA
TACATCTAGATGAAGACGTCAGAGAGGGCCTATTTCCCATGATTCCTTCATATTTGCATATACGATACAA
GGCTGTTAGAGAGATAATTAGAATTAATTTGACTGTAAACACAAAGATATTAGTACAAAATACGTGACGT
AGAAAGTAATAATTTCTTGGGTAGTTTGCAGTTTTAAAATTATGTTTTAAAATGGACTATCATATGCTTA
CCGTAACTTGAAAGTATTTCGATTTCTTGGCTTTATATATCTTGTGGAAAGGACGAAACACCGGTTGGAG
CTCTGCCGCCGGAGTTTAAGAGCTATGCTGGAAACAGCATAGCAAGTTTAAATAAGGCTAGTCCGTTATC
AACTTGAAAAAGTGGCACCGAGTCGGTGCTTTTTTGAACACGCGTCTTCATCGGATCCCGGGCCCGTCGA
CTGCAGAGGCCTGCATGCAAGCTTGGTGTAATCATGGTCATAGCTGTTTCCTGTGTGAAATTGTTATCCG
CTCACAATTCCACACAACATACGAGCCGGAAGCATAAAGTGTAAAGCCTGGGGTGCCTAATGAGTGAGCT
AACTCACATTAATTGCGTTGCGCTCACTGCCCGCTTTCCAGTCGGGAAACCTGTCGTGCCAGCTGCATTA
ATGAATCGGCCAACGCGCGGGGAGAGGCGGTTTGCGTATTGGGCGCTCTTCCGCTTCCTCGCTCACTGAC
TCGCTGCGCTCGGTCGTTCGGCTGCGGCGAGCGGTATCAGCTCACTCAAAGGCGGTAATACGGTTATCCA
CAGAATCAGGGGATAACGCAGGAAAGAACATGTGAGCAAAAGGCCAGCAAAAGGCCAGGAACCGTAAAAA
GGCCGCGTTGCTGGCGTTTTTCCATAGGCTCCGCCCCCCTGACGAGCATCACAAAAATCGACGCTCAAGT
CAGAGGTGGCGAAACCCGACAGGACTATAAAGATACCAGGCGTTTCCCCCTGGAAGCTCCCTCGTGCGCT
CTCCTGTTCCGACCCTGCCGCTTACCGGATACCTGTCCGCCTTTCTCCCTTCGGGAAGCGTGGCGCTTTC
TCATAGCTCACGCTGTAGGTATCTCAGTTCGGTGTAGGTCGTTCGCTCCAAGCTGGGCTGTGTGCACGAA
CCCCCCGTTCAGCCCGACCGCTGCGCCTTATCCGGTAACTATCGTCTTGAGTCCAACCCGGTAAGACACG
ACTTATCGCCACTGGCAGCAGCCACTGGTAACAGGATTAGCAGAGCGAGGTATGTAGGCGGTGCTACAGA
GTTCTTGAAGTGGTGGCCTAACTACGGCTACACTAGAAGAACAGTATTTGGTATCTGCGCTCTGCTGAAG
CCAGTTACCTTCGGAAAAAGAGTTGGTAGCTCTTGATCCGGCAAACAAACCACCGCTGGTAGCGGTGGTT
TTTTTGTTTGCAAGCAGCAGATTACGCGCAGAAAAAAAGGATCTCAAGAAGATCCTTTGATCTTTTCTAC
GGGGTCTGACGCTCAGTGGAACGAAAACTCACGTTAAGGGATTTTGGTCATGAGATTATCAAAAAGGATC
TTCACCTAGATCCTTTTAAATTAAAAATGAAGTTTTAAATCAAGCCCAATCTGAATAATGTTACAACCAA
TTAACCAATTCTGATTAGAAAAACTCATCGAGCATCAAATGAAACTGCAATTTATTCATATCAGGATTAT
CAATACCATATTTTTGAAAAAGCCGTTTCTGTAATGAAGGAGAAAACTCACCGAGGCAGTTCCATAGGAT
GGCAAGATCCTGGTATCGGTCTGCGATTCCGACTCGTCCAACATCAATACAACCTATTAATTTCCCCTCG
TCAAAAATAAGGTTATCAAGTGAGAAATCACCATGAGTGACGACTGAATCCGGTGAGAATGGCAAAAGTT
TATGCATTTCTTTCCAGACTTGTTCAACAGGCCAGCCATTACGCTCGTCATCAAAATCACTCGCATCAAC
CAAACCGTTATTCATTCGTGATTGCGCCTGAGCGAGACGAAATACGCGATCGCTGTTAAAAGGACAATTA
CAAACAGGAATCGAATGCAACCGGCGCAGGAACACTGCCAGCGCATCAACAATATTTTCACCTGAATCAG
GATATTCTTCTAATACCTGGAATGCTGTTTTTCCGGGGATCGCAGTGGTGAGTAACCATGCATCATCAGG
AGTACGGATAAAATGCTTGATGGTCGGAAGAGGCATAAATTCCGTCAGCCAGTTTAGTCTGACCATCTCA
TCTGTAACATCATTGGCAACGCTACCTTTGCCATGTTTCAGAAACAACTCTGGCGCATCGGGCTTCCCAT
ACAAGCGATAGATTGTCGCACCTGATTGCCCGACATTATCGCGAGCCCATTTATACCCATATAAATCAGC
ATCCATGTTGGAATTTAATCGCGGCCTCGACGTTTCCCGTTGAATATGGCTCATAACACCCCTTGTATTA
CTGTTTATGTAAGCAGACAGTTTTATTGTTCATGATGATATATTTTTATCTTGTGCAATGTAACATCAGA
GATTTTGAGACACGGGCCAGAGCTGCA
Features (pLannotate 1.2.2; 11 found; start..end, strand, type, name):
    137..236     +  misc_feature   bom (fragment): basis of mobility region from pBR322
    242..399     -  CDS            lacZα (fragment): LacZα fragment of β-galactosidase; lacZ fragment
    444..684     +  promoter       U6 promoter: RNA polymerase III promoter for human U6 snRNA
    732..799     +  misc_RNA       tracrRNA (fragment): trans-activating CRISPR RNA for the Streptococcus pyogenes CRISPR/Cas9 system
    901..917     -  protein_bind   lac operator: The lac repressor binds to the lac operator to inhibit transcription in E. coli. This inhibition can be relieved by adding lactose or isopropyl-β-D-thiogalactopyranoside (IPTG). lac repressor encoded by lacI
    925..955     -  promoter       lac promoter: promoter for the E. coli lac operon
    970..991     -  protein_bind   CAP binding site: CAP binding activates transcription in the presence of cAMP. E. coli catabolite activator protein
   1004..1096    -  CDS            lacI (fragment): lac repressor; lacI; The lac repressor binds to the lac operator to inhibit transcription in E. coli. This inhibition can be relieved by adding lactose or isopropyl-β-D-thiogalactopyranoside (IPTG).
   1279..1867    -  rep_origin     ori: high-copy-number ColE1/pMB1/pBR322/pUC origin of replication
   2045..2854    -  CDS            KanR: aminoglycoside phosphotransferase; aph(3')-Ia; confers resistance to kanamycin in bacteria or G418 (Geneticin®) in eukaryotes
   2961..35      +  CDS            rop (fragment) (across the origin): Rop protein, which maintains plasmids at low copy number; rop
