[The description below was written by a language model from this plasmid's Addgene catalogue record and pLannotate feature annotations shown in this document.]
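Description:
AA310 is a small (about 3 kb) fragment-donor plasmid from the Fragmid modular CRISPR vector assembly toolkit, built on the pUC57-Kan cloning backbone. It is not a finished expression vector. It holds one module, a guide cassette, that is meant to be combined with other Fragmid fragments to build a complete construct; the record lists the cloning method as unknown, so the assembly chemistry is not stated here. The plasmid is propagated in E. coli through a high-copy ColE1/pUC-type origin and selected with kanamycin via the aph(3')-Ia aminoglycoside phosphotransferase gene. The remaining annotated features are backbone remnants around the cloning site: partial lacZα, the lac promoter, operator and CAP binding site, and fragments of lacI, bom and rop. They play no part in the payload.

The insert consists of three parts in series. A human U6 RNA polymerase III promoter (U6_v1) comes first, followed by a 20-nt spacer targeting PLK1 (sgPLK1_v2) that sits in the unannotated gap before the scaffold. Last is a Streptococcus pyogenes tracrRNA-derived scaffold (trRNA_v4), which the annotation matches only as a partial tracrRNA, consistent with a variant scaffold. Together they encode a single guide RNA for SpCas9. No Cas9 gene, mammalian selection marker or viral element is annotated on this plasmid, so those functions would have to come from other modules or from the destination vector.

The depositor describes this fragment as a lethal positive control. PLK1 encodes a mitotic kinase generally required for cell proliferation, so loss of cells that receive the assembled vector serves as a readout that a Cas9-based system is active. The species of the PLK1 target is not stated, since the species field refers only to the S. pyogenes origin of the CRISPR components.
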