Addgene plasmid #215950: AA310
Purpose: Fragmid fragment: (guide cassette) guide expression; positive control lethal
Depositing lab: John Doench. Depositing organization: Broad Institute. Publication: Modular vector assembly enables rapid assessment of emerging CRISPR technologies. McGee AV, Liu YV, Griffith AL, Szegletes ZM, Wen B, Kraus C, Miller NW, Steger RJ, Escude Velasco B, Bosch JA, Zirin JD, Viswanatha R, Sontheimer EJ, Goodale A, Greene MA, Green TM, Doench JG. Cell Genom. 2024 Mar 13;4(3):100519. doi: 10.1016/j.xgen.2024.100519. PubMed 38484704.
Backbone
  Vector backbone: pUC57-Kan
  Vector type: CRISPR ; Fragment
Growth in bacteria
  Bacterial resistance: Kanamycin, 50 μg/mL
  Growth temperature: 37°C
  Growth strain: DH5alpha
  Copy number: Unknown
Gene/Insert
  Gene/Insert name: U6_v1; sgPLK1_v2 [Sp]; trRNA_v4 [Sp]
  gRNA/shRNA sequence: GTTGGAGCTCTGCCGCCGGA
  Species: Streptococcus pyogenes
  Cloning method: Unknown
Resource information
  A portion of this plasmid was derived from a plasmid made by: Genscript ID: U623MHF070-15
Terms and licenses: Academic/Nonprofit Terms; Industry Terms: Not Available to Industry
Depositor comments: Please visit https://www.biorxiv.org/content/10.1101/2023.10.25.564061v1 for bioRxiv preprint.
How to cite: AA310 was a gift from John Doench (Addgene plasmid # 215950 ; http://n2t.net/addgene:215950 ; RRID:Addgene_215950)
